Addgene plasmid #236080: pAG Lenti CMV C-HA Puro
Purpose: (Empty Backbone) Empty lentiviral backbone with C-terminal HA tag
Depositing lab: Melina Fan. Depositing organization: Addgene.
Backbone
  Vector backbone: pAG Lenti
  Backbone manufacturer: Addgene
  Backbone size (bp): 7143
  Vector type: Lentiviral
  Promoter: CMV
  Selectable markers: Puromycin
  Tag / fusion protein: HA (C terminal on backbone)
Growth in bacteria
  Bacterial resistance: Ampicillin, 100 μg/mL
  Growth temperature: 30°C
  Growth strain: NEB Stable
  Copy number: High Copy
Gene/Insert
  Cloning method: Restriction Enzyme
Terms and licenses: Academic/Nonprofit Terms; Industry Terms
Depositor comments: Addgene has verified cloning in frame with the HA tag using the BstBI and ApaI sites. See control plasmid #236082.
How to cite: pAG Lenti CMV C-HA Puro was a gift from Melina Fan (Addgene plasmid # 236080 ; http://n2t.net/addgene:236080 ; RRID:Addgene_236080)
