[The description below was written by a language model from this plasmid's Addgene catalogue record and pLannotate feature annotations shown in this document.]
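Description:
pAG Lenti CMV C-HA Puro is an empty third-generation-style, self-inactivating lentiviral expression backbone of 7,143 bp, designed to receive a gene of interest that will be expressed in mammalian cells with a C-terminal HA epitope tag. It is maintained in E. coli as a high-copy plasmid through a ColE1/pUC-type origin and selected with ampicillin via the β-lactamase gene. A recombination-limiting strain is recorded for propagation, as is common for LTR-containing vectors.

The viral portion begins with an RSV promoter fused to a truncated HIV-1 5' LTR, which drives Tat-independent production of genomic RNA in packaging cells. It is followed by the Ψ packaging signal with a partial gag sequence, the Rev response element for nuclear export of the unspliced genome, and the cPPT/CTS element that aids nuclear import and transduction. The internal expression cassette uses the CMV immediate-early promoter. Downstream lie the cloning site and a single HA-length tag sequence (annotated as a fragment of 3xHA), and in-frame cloning with the tag has been verified using the BstBI and ApaI sites. A puromycin N-acetyltransferase gene follows for selecting transduced cells. The feature table does not annotate a separate promoter, IRES or 2A element between the tag and PuroR, so how the marker is expressed cannot be stated from the record. A WPRE enhances transcript stability and expression, and the ΔU3 3' LTR makes the integrated provirus self-inactivating. An SV40 poly(A) signal and SV40 origin sit outside the LTRs.

Several short annotations (TRE3GV, small t antigen, nef, lacZα, rop fragments) are probably partial matches or backbone remnants rather than functional parts. The vector is intended for building HA-tagged lentiviral constructs for stable expression and detection or immunoprecipitation; a companion control plasmid is mentioned.
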