Features (pLannotate 1.2.2; 31 found; start..end, strand, type, name):
     13..30      -  misc_feature   MCS (fragment): pUC18/19 multiple cloning site
     51..69      +  promoter       T3 promoter: promoter for bacteriophage T3 RNA polymerase
     97..323     +  promoter       RSV promoter: Rous sarcoma virus enhancer/promoter
    324..504     +  LTR            5' LTR (truncated): truncated 5' long terminal repeat (LTR) from HIV-1
    551..676     +  misc_feature   HIV-1 Ψ: packaging signal of human immunodeficiency virus type 1
    660..1023    +  CDS            HIV-1 gag (fragment): gag protein from human immunodeficiency virus 1; gag
   1169..1402    +  misc_feature   RRE: The Rev response element (RRE) of HIV-1 allows for Rev-dependent mRNA export from the nucleus to the cytoplasm.
   1779..1879    +  CDS            Rev (fragment): human immunodeficiency virus 1 (HIV-1) Rev protein; rev; enhances nuclear export of unspliced and incompletely spliced viral mRNAs
   1929..2046    +  misc_feature   cPPT/CTS: central polypurine tract and central termination sequence of HIV-1
   2095..2113    +  CDS            small t antigen (fragment): SV40 (simian virus 40) small t antigen
   2147..2350    +  promoter       CMV promoter: human cytomegalovirus (CMV) immediate early promoter
   2358..2377    +  promoter       TRE3GV promoter (fragment): 3rd-generation Tet-responsive promoter that can be activated by binding of Tet-On® 3G, optimized for retroviral and lentiviral vectors
   2461..2487    +  CDS            3xHA (fragment): three tandem HA epitope tags
   2554..3153    +  CDS            PuroR (fragment): puromycin N-acetyltransferase; pac from Streptomyces; confers resistance to puromycin
   3175..3763    +  misc_feature   WPRE: woodchuck hepatitis virus posttranscriptional regulatory element
   3779..3841    +  CDS            nef (fragment): NEF_HV1Z2 - Experimental evidence at protein level: Swiss-Prot protein existence level 1. Extracellular Nef protein targets CD4(+) T-lymphocytes for apoptosis by interacting with CXCR4 surface receptors. From Human immunodeficiency virus type 1 group M subtype D (isolate Z2/CDC-Z34) (HIV-1).
   3843..4076    +  LTR            3' LTR (ΔU3): self-inactivating 3' long terminal repeat (LTR) from HIV-1
   4154..4275    +  polyA_signal   SV40 poly(A) signal: SV40 polyadenylation signal
   4321..4456    +  rep_origin     SV40 ori: SV40 origin of replication
   4477..4495    -  promoter       T7 promoter: promoter for bacteriophage T7 RNA polymerase
   4503..4526    -  misc_feature   MCS (fragment): pUC18/19 multiple cloning site
   4523..4680    +  CDS            lacZα (fragment): LacZα fragment of β-galactosidase; lacZ fragment
   4686..4785    -  misc_feature   bom (fragment): basis of mobility region from pBR322
   4887..4922    -  CDS            rop (fragment): Rop protein, which maintains plasmids at low copy number; rop
   5017..5121    +  promoter       AmpR promoter: bla
   5122..5982    +  CDS            AmpR: β-lactamase; bla; confers resistance to ampicillin, carbenicillin, and related antibiotics
   6153..6741    +  rep_origin     ori: high-copy-number ColE1/pMB1/pBR322/pUC origin of replication
   6924..7016    +  CDS            lacI (fragment): lac repressor; lacI; The lac repressor binds to the lac operator to inhibit transcription in E. coli. This inhibition can be relieved by adding lactose or isopropyl-β-D-thiogalactopyranoside (IPTG).
   7029..7050    +  protein_bind   CAP binding site: CAP binding activates transcription in the presence of cAMP. E. coli catabolite activator protein
   7065..7095    +  promoter       lac promoter: promoter for the E. coli lac operon
   7103..7119    +  protein_bind   lac operator: The lac repressor binds to the lac operator to inhibit transcription in E. coli. This inhibition can be relieved by adding lactose or isopropyl-β-D-thiogalactopyranoside (IPTG). lac repressor encoded by lacI
>Addgene plasmid #236080 | pAG Lenti CMV C-HA Puro | addgene full sequence | sequence record 467818 | Addgene NGS Result
CATGATTACGCCAAGCTTGCATGCCTGCAGCATGATTACGCCAAGCGCGCAATTAACCCTCACTAAAGGG
AACAAAAGCTGGAGCTGCAAGCTTAATGTAGTCTTATGCAATACTCTTGTAGTCTTGCAACATGGTAACG
ATGAGTTAGCAACATGCCTTACAAGGAGAGAAAAAGCACCGTGCATGCCGATTGGTGGAAGTAAGGTGGT
ACGATCGTGCCTTATTAGGAAGGCAACAGACGGGTCTGACATGGATTGGACGAACCACTGAATTGCCGCA
TTGCAGAGATATTGTATTTAAGTGCCTAGCTCGATACATAAACGGGTCTCTCTGGTTAGACCAGATCTGA
GCCTGGGAGCTCTCTGGCTAACTAGGGAACCCACTGCTTAAGCCTCAATAAAGCTTGCCTTGAGTGCTTC
AAGTAGTGTGTGCCCGTCTGTTGTGTGACTCTGGTAACTAGAGATCCCTCAGACCCTTTTAGTCAGTGTG
GAAAATCTCTAGCAGTGGCGCCCGAACAGGGACTTGAAAGCGAAAGGGAAACCAGAGGAGCTCTCTCGAC
GCAGGACTCGGCTTGCTGAAGCGCGCACGGCAAGAGGCGAGGGGCGGCGACTGGTGAGTACGCCAAAAAT
TTTGACTAGCGGAGGCTAGAAGGAGAGAGATGGGTGCGAGAGCGTCAGTATTAAGCGGGGGAGAATTAGA
TCGCGATGGGAAAAAATTCGGTTAAGGCCAGGGGGAAAGAAAAAATATAAATTAAAACATATAGTATGGG
CAAGCAGGGAGCTAGAACGATTCGCAGTTAATCCTGGCCTGTTAGAAACATCAGAAGGCTGTAGACAAAT
ACTGGGACAGCTACAACCATCCCTTCAGACAGGATCAGAAGAACTTAGATCATTATATAATACAGTAGCA
ACCCTCTATTGTGTGCATCAAAGGATAGAGATAAAAGACACCAAGGAAGCTTTAGACAAGATAGAGGAAG
AGCAAAACAAAAGTAAGACCACCGCACAGCAAGCGGCCGCTGATCTTCAGACCTGGAGGAGGAGATATGA
GGGACAATTGGAGAAGTGAATTATATAAATATAAAGTAGTAAAAATTGAACCATTAGGAGTAGCACCCAC
CAAGGCAAAGAGAAGAGTGGTGCAGAGAGAAAAAAGAGCAGTGGGAATAGGAGCTTTGTTCCTTGGGTTC
TTGGGAGCAGCAGGAAGCACTATGGGCGCAGCGTCAATGACGCTGACGGTACAGGCCAGACAATTATTGT
CTGGTATAGTGCAGCAGCAGAACAATTTGCTGAGGGCTATTGAGGCGCAACAGCATCTGTTGCAACTCAC
AGTCTGGGGCATCAAGCAGCTCCAGGCAAGAATCCTGGCTGTGGAAAGATACCTAAAGGATCAACAGCTC
CTGGGGATTTGGGGTTGCTCTGGAAAACTCATTTGCACCACTGCTGTGCCTTGGAATGCTAGTTGGAGTA
ATAAATCTCTGGAACAGATTTGGAATCACACGACCTGGATGGAGTGGGACAGAGAAATTAACAATTACAC
AAGCTTAATACACTCCTTAATTGAAGAATCGCAAAACCAGCAAGAAAAGAATGAACAAGAATTATTGGAA
TTAGATAAATGGGCAAGTTTGTGGAATTGGTTTAACATAACAAATTGGCTGTGGTATATAAAATTATTCA
TAATGATAGTAGGAGGCTTGGTAGGTTTAAGAATAGTTTTTGCTGTACTTTCTATAGTGAATAGAGTTAG
GCAGGGATATTCACCATTATCGTTTCAGACCCACCTCCCAACCCCGAGGGGACCCGACAGGCCCGAAGGA
ATAGAAGAAGAAGGTGGAGAGAGAGACAGAGACAGATCCATTCGATTAGTGAACGGATCGGCACTGCGTG
CGCCAATTCTGCAGACAAATGGCAGTATTCATCCACAATTTTAAAAGAAAAGGGGGGATTGGGGGGTACA
GTGCAGGGGAAAGAATAGTAGACATAATAGCAACAGACATACAAACTAAAGAATTACAAAAACAAATTAC
AAAAATTCAAAATTTTCGGGTTTATTACAGGGACAGCAGAGATCCAGTTTGGTTAATTAGCTAGCTAGGT
CTTGAAAGGAGTGGGAATTGGCTCCGGTGCCCGTCAGTTTAATTAAGTGATGCGGTTTTGGCAGTACATC
AATGGGCGTGGATAGCGGTTTGACTCACGGGGATTTCCAAGTCTCCACCCCATTGACGTCAATGGGAGTT
TGTTTTGGCACCAAAATCAACGGGACTTTCCAAAATGTCGTAACAACTCCGCCCCATTGACGCAAATGGG
CGGTAGGCGTGTACGGTGGGAGGTCTATATAAGCAGAGCTTCTAGAGGTTTAGTGAACCGTCAGATCCGC
TAGCGCTACCGGTCGCCACCTTCGAAGGCGCGCCGCGATCGCGATATCATGCATTGATCACTCGAGGGCC
GGCCGGGCCCTACCCATACGATGTTCCGGATTACGCTGGATCCGGCGCAACAAACTTCTCTCTGCTGAAA
CAAGCCGGAGATGTCGAAGAGAATCCTGGACCGATGACCGAGTACAAGCCCACGGTGCGCCTCGCCACCC
GCGACGACGTCCCCAGGGCCGTACGCACCCTCGCCGCCGCGTTCGCCGACTACCCCGCCACGCGCCACAC
CGTCGATCCGGACCGCCACATCGAGCGGGTCACCGAGCTGCAAGAACTCTTCCTCACGCGCGTCGGGCTC
GACATCGGCAAGGTGTGGGTCGCGGACGACGGCGCAGCGGTGGCGGTCTGGACCACGCCGGAGAGCGTCG
AAGCGGGGGCGGTGTTCGCCGAGATCGGCCCGCGCATGGCCGAGTTGAGCGGTTCCCGGCTGGCCGCGCA
GCAACAGATGGAAGGCCTCCTGGCACCGCACCGGCCCAAGGAGCCCGCGTGGTTCCTGGCCACCGTCGGC
GTCTCGCCCGACCACCAGGGCAAGGGTCTGGGCAGCGCCGTCGTGCTCCCCGGAGTGGAGGCGGCCGAGC
GCGCCGGGGTGCCCGCCTTCCTGGAGACCTCCGCGCCCCGCAACCTCCCCTTCTACGAGCGGCTCGGCTT
CACCGTCACCGCCGACGTCGAGGTGCCCGAAGGACCGCGCACCTGGTGCATGACCCGCAAGCCCGGTGCC
TGAACGCGTTAAGTCGACATCGATAATCAACCTCTGGATTACAAAATTTGTGAAAGATTGACTGGTATTC
TTAACTATGTTGCTCCTTTTACGCTATGTGGATACGCTGCTTTAATGCCTTTGTATCATGCTATTGCTTC
CCGTATGGCTTTCATTTTCTCCTCCTTGTATAAATCCTGGTTGCTGTCTCTTTATGAGGAGTTGTGGCCC
GTTGTCAGGCAACGTGGCGTGGTGTGCACTGTGTTTGCTGACGCAACCCCCACTGGTTGGGGCATTGCCA
CCACCTGTCAGCTCCTTTCCGGGACTTTCGCTTTCCCCCTCCCTATTGCCACGGCGGAACTCATCGCCGC
CTGCCTTGCCCGCTGCTGGACAGGGGCTCGGCTGTTGGGCACTGACAATTCCGTGGTGTTGTCGGGGAAA
TCATCGTCCTTTCCTTGGCTGCTCGCCTGTGTTGCCACCTGGATTCTGCGCGGGACGTCCTTCTGCTACG
TCCCTTCGGCCCTCAATCCAGCGGACCTTCCTTCCCGCGGCCTGCTGCCGGCTCTGCGGCCTCTTCCGCG
TCTTCGCCTTCGCCCTCAGACGAGTCGGATCTCCCTTTGGGCCGCCTCCCCGCGTTTAAACGTCGACTTT
AAGACCAATGACTTACAAGGCAGCTGTAGATCTTAGCCACTTTTTAAAAGAAAAGGGGGGACTGGAAGGG
CTAATTCACTCCCAACGAAGACAAGATCTGCTTTTTGCTTGTACTGGGTCTCTCTGGTTAGACCAGATCT
GAGCCTGGGAGCTCTCTGGCTAACTAGGGAACCCACTGCTTAAGCCTCAATAAAGCTTGCCTTGAGTGCT
TCAAGTAGTGTGTGCCCGTCTGTTGTGTGACTCTGGTAACTAGAGATCCCTCAGACCCTTTTAGTCAGTG
TGGAAAATCTCTAGCAGTAGTAGTTCATGTCATCTTATTATTCAGTATTTATAACTTGCAAAGAAATGAA
TATCAGAGAGTGAGAGGTGTACAAACTTGTTTATTGCAGCTTATAATGGTTACAAATAAAGCAATAGCAT
CACAAATTTCACAAATAAAGCATTTTTTTCACTGCATTCTAGTTGTGGTTTGTCCAAACTCATCAATGTA
TCTTAACTAGTTCATGTCTGGCTCTAGCTATCCCGCCCCTAACTCCGCCCATCCCGCCCCTAACTCCGCC
CAGTTCCGCCCATTCTCCGCCCCATGGCTGACTAATTTTTTTTATTTATGCAGAGGCCGAGGCCGCCTCG
GCCTCTGAGCTATTCCAGAAGTAGTGAGGAGGCTTTTTTGGAGGCCTAGGGACGTACCCAATTCGCCCTA
TAGTGAGTCGTATTACGCGCGCTCCCCGGGTACCGAGCTCGAATTCACTGGCCGTCGTTTTACAACGTCG
TGACTGGGAAAACCCTGGCGTTACCCAACTTAATCGCCTTGCAGCACATCCCCCTTTCGCCAGCTGGCGT
AATAGCGAAGAGGCCCGCACCGATCGCCCTTCCCAACAGTTGCGCAGCCTGAATGGCGAATGGCGCCTGA
TGCGGTATTTTCTCCTTACGCATCTGTGCGGTATTTCACACCGCATATGGTGCACTCTCAGTACAATCTG
CTCTGATGCCGCATAGTTAAGCCAGCCCCGACACCCGCCAACACCCGCTGACGCGCCCTGACGGGCTTGT
CTGCTCCCGGCATCCGCTTACAGACAAGCTGTGACCGTCTCCGGGAGCTGCATGTGTCAGAGGTTTTCAC
CGTCATCACCGAAACGCGCGAGACGAAAGGGCCTCGTGATACGCCTATTTTTATAGGTTAATGTCATGAT
AATAATGGTTTCTTAGACGTCAGGTGGCACTTTTCGGGGAAATGTGCGCGGAACCCCTATTTGTTTATTT
TTCTAAATACATTCAAATATGTATCCGCTCATGAGACAATAACCCTGATAAATGCTTCAATAATATTGAA
AAAGGAAGAGTATGAGTATTCAACATTTCCGTGTCGCCCTTATTCCCTTTTTTGCGGCATTTTGCCTTCC
TGTTTTTGCTCACCCAGAAACGCTGGTGAAAGTAAAAGATGCTGAAGATCAGTTGGGTGCACGAGTGGGT
TACATCGAACTGGATCTCAACAGCGGTAAGATCCTTGAGAGTTTTCGCCCCGAAGAACGTTTTCCAATGA
TGAGCACTTTTAAAGTTCTGCTATGTGGCGCGGTATTATCCCGTATTGACGCCGGGCAAGAGCAACTCGG
TCGCCGCATACACTATTCTCAGAATGACTTGGTTGAGTACTCACCAGTCACAGAAAAGCATCTTACGGAT
GGCATGACAGTAAGAGAATTATGCAGTGCTGCCATAACCATGAGTGATAACACTGCGGCCAACTTACTTC
TGACAACGATCGGAGGACCGAAGGAGCTAACCGCTTTTTTGCACAACATGGGGGATCATGTAACTCGCCT
TGATCGTTGGGAACCGGAGCTGAATGAAGCCATACCAAACGACGAGCGTGACACCACGATGCCTGTAGCA
ATGGCAACAACGTTGCGCAAACTATTAACTGGCGAACTACTTACTCTAGCTTCCCGGCAACAATTAATAG
ACTGGATGGAGGCGGATAAAGTTGCAGGACCACTTCTGCGCTCGGCCCTTCCGGCTGGCTGGTTTATTGC
TGATAAATCTGGAGCCGGTGAGCGTGGGTCTCGCGGTATCATTGCAGCACTGGGGCCAGATGGTAAGCCC
TCCCGTATCGTAGTTATCTACACGACGGGGAGTCAGGCAACTATGGATGAACGAAATAGACAGATCGCTG
AGATAGGTGCCTCACTGATTAAGCATTGGTAACTGTCAGACCAAGTTTACTCATATATACTTTAGATTGA
TTTAAAACTTCATTTTTAATTTAAAAGGATCTAGGTGAAGATCCTTTTTGATAATCTCATGACCAAAATC
CCTTAACGTGAGTTTTCGTTCCACTGAGCGTCAGACCCCGTAGAAAAGATCAAAGGATCTTCTTGAGATC
CTTTTTTTCTGCGCGTAATCTGCTGCTTGCAAACAAAAAAACCACCGCTACCAGCGGTGGTTTGTTTGCC
GGATCAAGAGCTACCAACTCTTTTTCCGAAGGTAACTGGCTTCAGCAGAGCGCAGATACCAAATACTGTT
CTTCTAGTGTAGCCGTAGTTAGGCCACCACTTCAAGAACTCTGTAGCACCGCCTACATACCTCGCTCTGC
TAATCCTGTTACCAGTGGCTGCTGCCAGTGGCGATAAGTCGTGTCTTACCGGGTTGGACTCAAGACGATA
GTTACCGGATAAGGCGCAGCGGTCGGGCTGAACGGGGGGTTCGTGCACACAGCCCAGCTTGGAGCGAACG
ACCTACACCGAACTGAGATACCTACAGCGTGAGCTATGAGAAAGCGCCACGCTTCCCGAAGGGAGAAAGG
CGGACAGGTATCCGGTAAGCGGCAGGGTCGGAACAGGAGAGCGCACGAGGGAGCTTCCAGGGGGAAACGC
CTGGTATCTTTATAGTCCTGTCGGGTTTCGCCACCTCTGACTTGAGCGTCGATTTTTGTGATGCTCGTCA
GGGGGGCGGAGCCTATGGAAAAACGCCAGCAACGCGGCCTTTTTACGGTTCCTGGCCTTTTGCTGGCCTT
TTGCTCACATGTTCTTTCCTGCGTTATCCCCTGATTCTGTGGATAACCGTATTACCGCCTTTGAGTGAGC
TGATACCGCTCGCCGCAGCCGAACGACCGAGCGCAGCGAGTCAGTGAGCGAGGAAGCGGAAGAGCGCCCA
ATACGCAAACCGCCTCTCCCCGCGCGTTGGCCGATTCATTAATGCAGCTGGCACGACAGGTTTCCCGACT
GGAAAGCGGGCAGTGAGCGCAACGCAATTAATGTGAGTTAGCTCACTCATTAGGCACCCCAGGCTTTACA
CTTTATGCTTCCGGCTCGTATGTTGTGTGGAATTGTGAGCGGATAACAATTTCACACAGGAAACAGCTAT
GAC
